Addgene plasmid #17337: Neurl1-FLAG/Jag1-HA pIRES
Depositing lab: Joan Conaway & Ronald Conaway. Depositing organization: Stowers Institute for Medical Research. Publication: Neuralized-like 1 (Neurl1) targeted to the plasma membrane by N-myristoylation regulates the Notch ligand Jagged1. Koutelou E, Sato S, Tomomori-Sato C, Florens L, Swanson SK, Washburn MP, Kokkinaki M, Conaway RC, Conaway JW, Moschonas NK. J Biol Chem. 2008 Feb 15;283(7):3846-53. doi: 10.1074/jbc.M706974200. Epub 2007 Dec 12. PubMed 18077452.
Backbone
  Vector backbone: Jag1-HA pIRES
  Backbone manufacturer: Conaway Lab
  Backbone size w/o insert (bp): 9754
  Vector type: Mammalian Expression
  Selectable markers: Neomycin (select with G418)
Growth in bacteria
  Bacterial resistance: Ampicillin, 100 μg/mL
  Growth temperature: 37°C
  Growth strain: DH5alpha
  Copy number: High Copy
Gene/Insert
  Gene/Insert name: Neuralized-like
  Species: M. musculus (mouse)
  Insert size (bp): 1725
  GenBank ID: BC058386
  Entrez Gene: Neurl1a (a.k.a. Nlz, Neu1, Neur1, Neurl, Rnf67, AI450910, AI481072, 2410129E16Rik)
  Tag / fusion protein: FLAG (C terminal on insert)
  Cloning method: Restriction Enzyme; 5′ cloning site NheI (not destroyed); 3′ cloning site XhoI (not destroyed)
  Sequencing primers: 5′ T7
Terms and licenses: Academic/Nonprofit Terms; Industry Terms: Not Available to Industry
How to cite: Neurl1-FLAG/Jag1-HA pIRES was a gift from Joan Conaway & Ronald Conaway (Addgene plasmid # 17337 ; http://n2t.net/addgene:17337 ; RRID:Addgene_17337)
