[The description below was written by a language model from this plasmid's Addgene catalogue record.]
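Description:
Neurl1-FLAG/Jag1-HA pIRES is a mammalian expression plasmid designed to co-express two proteins from a single vector. Its backbone is a lab-made derivative of a pIRES-type bicistronic vector that already carries an HA-tagged Jagged1 (Jag1) coding sequence, about 9.75 kb before the second insert is added. Into this backbone the mouse Neuralized-like 1 (Neurl1a) cDNA, roughly 1.7 kb, was placed between retained NheI and XhoI sites with a FLAG epitope fused to its C terminus. The plasmid is maintained at high copy in E. coli under ampicillin selection, and a neomycin resistance marker allows G418 selection of transfected mammalian cells, including the derivation of stable lines.

As the name indicates, the two open reading frames are arranged around an internal ribosome entry site, an element that permits cap-independent translation of a downstream cistron so that both proteins can be made from one transcript in the same cell. The record gives no feature map, so the promoter driving the cassette, the exact order of the cistrons, the species of the Jag1 sequence and the polyadenylation signal are not stated. A T7 primer is listed for sequencing into the 5′ end of the Neurl1 insert, which suggests a T7 priming site lies upstream of it.

The distinct FLAG and HA tags let the two proteins be detected or immunoprecipitated independently. The associated study concerns Neurl1, which is targeted to the plasma membrane by N-myristoylation, and its regulation of the Notch ligand Jagged1. Keeping the tag at the C terminus leaves the N terminus free for that modification. The construct suits co-expression experiments examining the interaction, localisation or turnover of these two proteins.
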