>Addgene plasmid #17337 | Neurl1-FLAG/Jag1-HA pIRES | addgene partial sequence | sequence record 23279 | 17337 with Neurl-F (gagctgcacctgagtcacaa)
TGTGCGTGGAGCCTCGNAGCCCCTCTGGATGCTCTTCAGCCTGCATGGCGCCATCACGTAGGTCCGCATC
CTCGGCTCCACCATCATGACTGAACGGGGTGGCCCATCTCTCCCCTGCTCACCTGCCTCCACTCCAACCT
CACCCAGTGCCCTGGGCATCCGCCTCTCTGACCCCCTGCTCAGCACCTGCGGTTCTGGGCCCCTAGGTGG
CTCTGCTGGAGGGACAGCCCCCAACTCACCTGTGAGCCTGCCCGAGTCACCGGTGACCCCAGGTCTGGGC
CAGTGGAGTGATGAATGCACCATTTGCTATGAACACGCAGTGGACACAGTCATCTACACGTGTGGCCACA
TGTGCCTGTGCTACTCCTGTGGCCTGCGCCTCAAGAAGGCCCTGCACGCCTGCTGCCCCATCTGCCGTCG
CCCCATCAAGGACATCATCAAGACCTACCGCAGCTCCCCCTGCATGGATTACAAGGATGACGACGATAAG
TAGCTCGAGAATTCACGCGTCGAGCATGCATCTAGGGCGGCCAATTCCGCCCCTCTCCCCCCCAC
