>Addgene plasmid #17337 | Neurl1-FLAG/Jag1-HA pIRES | addgene partial sequence | sequence record 46058 | Jag1-R 5'-ggcaatccctgtgttctgtt-3'
TTATATGCCTGAGTGAGAAGCCTTTTCATTATGCTATCAGGTTGAATAGTGTCATTACTGGAATCCCATG
CCTCCACCAGCAAAGTGTAGGACCTCGGCCAGGCGAAACTGAAAGGCAGTACGATGCGATTACGGTCGTT
GCCGCGGCTGGCCTTGAGATTGAAGGTATTGCCCCCGATGACAGGCGTAGACCCTGAGCCGAAGCTGCAG
GGTCCCCCGGCCGTGACGCGGGACTGATACTCCTTGAGGCACACTTTGAAGTACGTGTCACACTCGTCGC
GGGTGCACTTGCGGTCGCCAGGGTTCCGGGCTCCGCCGCAACAGTTCCCATTCTGTAACTCTCCGTTCAC
GTTCTGCATGGACAGGATCTCCAGCTCAAATTGACCCGAGGCCCCGCACACCTTGGCTCGCAGGGCACAG
AGCAGGGCGAGCAGAAGGCTCAAGGGGCGCCCCGGCCGGCCGCGCGTCCGTGGGGACCGCATCGCTGCGC
CGCGCGCCGGGGGCACTCCGGACGCCGCCGCCGCTGCTAGCGCTGGTGCTCCCTCCGAGGCTGCCGTCGT
CGCTGCCCCCGCGACCGCCGCGTCCCGGCTCTAATATACTCCGTGGATTGGAGCATGCACGACTGGAAAA
CAACACTACTTTTCAAAAGCCCTTTCAAGAGCCGCGCGTTCCAGAAGGCAAAGAGCCCGGCCTCCTTTTA
TTATTCTGATCGCTTCTTTGAGGCGCTCCCCCCTCTTCCACCTCTCGGCTTTCTTTCCTTCTCTCGCGCT
CCCCTTCTTTTATATTATGATTATGCGCAGCCTTTTATTCCCTTTCGGAT
