>Addgene plasmid #17337 | Neurl1-FLAG/Jag1-HA pIRES | addgene partial sequence | sequence record 46059 | EBV-rev 5'-GTGGTTTGTCCAAACTCATC-3'
TTAACCCTCACTAAAGGGAAGCGGCCGCCCGGGTCGACTCTAGAGCGGCCGCACTGAGCAGCGTAATCTG
GAACGTCATATGGATAGGATCCTGCATAGTCCGGGACGTCATAGGGATAGCCCGCATAGTCAGGAACATC
GTATGGGTAAAAGATGCGGCCGCCACCGCGGATTACGATGTACTCCATCCGGTTCAAGCTCTGGGCACTT
TCCAAGTCTCTGTTGTCCTGTTTGTTTGTCCAGTTCGGGTGTTTTGTCGGCGTGCCGCTGGGGGCCTTCT
CCTCTCTGTCTACCAGCGTGTACACGGGCTGTTTGGCAAACCGGACTTTCTGCTGGTGCTTATCCATATC
ATCCTCTTCCACTTCCGAGTTGTGTGTCCTGATTTTTGACATTTTGGAGTTTTTGTTCTCATAATCCTTG
ATGGGGACTGTGTTGGCTCCGTGTTTCTCGATGGGGTTTTTGATTTGGTTCAGCTGTTCGCGCACATTGT
TGGTGGTGTTGTCCTCAGGGGCAGAGTGGGTGTGGCTGCTGGGCTTCCGCCGCCGCTTCCGCACACACCA
GTAGAAGGCTGTCACCAAGCAACAGACCCAAGCGACTGTTAAGACAGAGCTCAGCAGAGGAACCAGGAAA
TCTGTTCTGTTTTTCAGAGGGCGCCTCTGAACTCTGACTTCTGCAACAGCAGCGATAAGTGAGCTGTTCC
CATCCCGTTTACTAACGAGATCTATTATTTTATCAGTAATTTCCTTGACAGGGTTTCCATCATCCCGGAT
GTCTTCGGCAGAAATGGCCACGTGTATTTCATTGTTTGCTGATAAGGAAGGCTC
